Addgene plasmid #236523: GFP-cCGN-cCGNL1_D-Myc
Purpose: For expression of Chimera of D-region cCGNL1 in cCGN in mammalian cells
Depositing lab: Sandra Citi. Depositing organization: University of Geneva. Publication: Distinct domains of paracingulin are involved in its targeting to the actin cytoskeleton and regulation of apical junction assembly. Paschoud S, Guillemot L, Citi S. J Biol Chem. 2012 Apr 13;287(16):13159-69. doi: 10.1074/jbc.M111.315622. Epub 2012 Feb 7. PubMed 22315225.
Backbone
  Vector backbone: pTRE2-hyg
  Vector type: Mammalian Expression
  Selectable markers: Hygromycin
Growth in bacteria
  Bacterial resistance: Ampicillin, 100 μg/mL
  Growth temperature: 37°C
  Growth strain: DH5alpha
  Copy number: High Copy
Gene/Insert
  Gene/Insert name: CGN-CGNL1
  Species: Canis lupus familiaris (dog)
  Insert size (bp): 3941
  Mutation: WT
  Entrez Gene: CGN
  Promoter: CMV
  Tag / fusion protein: GFP (N terminal on insert); Myc (C terminal on insert)
  Cloning method: Restriction Enzyme; 5′ cloning site BamH1 (unknown if destroyed); 3′ cloning site Sal1/Xho1 (unknown if destroyed)
Terms and licenses: Academic/Nonprofit Terms; Industry Terms: Not Available to Industry
Depositor comments: S1604 (Plasmid collection number)
How to cite: GFP-cCGN-cCGNL1_D-Myc was a gift from Sandra Citi (Addgene plasmid # 236523 ; http://n2t.net/addgene:236523 ; RRID:Addgene_236523)
