[The description below was written by a language model from this plasmid's Addgene catalogue record and pLannotate feature annotations shown in this document.]
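Description:
GFP-cCGN-cCGNL1_D-Myc is a mammalian expression plasmid built on the pTRE2-hyg backbone that encodes a chimeric tight-junction protein in which the D-region of canine paracingulin (cCGNL1) is placed in the context of canine cingulin (cCGN). The insert is recorded as about 3.9 kb, with GFP fused at the N-terminus and a Myc epitope at the C-terminus. In the roughly 9.2 kb sequence, the annotation finds EGFP directly upstream of a long open reading frame matched by homology to human cingulin. The paracingulin-derived segment and the Myc tag are not separately annotated, so their presence rests on the catalogue entry.

The catalogue lists the promoter as CMV, but the feature table shows this to be a minimal CMV promoter placed downstream of a tetracycline response element carrying seven tetO copies. This is the typical arrangement of a Tet-regulated vector, in which transcription depends on a tetracycline-controlled transactivator supplied by the host cells and is adjusted with tetracycline or doxycycline. Downstream of the fusion lie a rabbit β-globin intron, a short β-globin coding fragment and the β-globin polyadenylation signal, which support transcript processing. A separate SV40 early promoter–driven hygromycin resistance cassette with an SV40 poly(A) signal allows selection of stably transfected mammalian cells. In E. coli the plasmid is maintained through a high-copy ColE1/pUC-type origin and ampicillin resistance.

The construct belongs to a domain-swap series used to study which regions of cingulin and paracingulin direct targeting to junctions and the actin cytoskeleton, with GFP fluorescence and Myc detection available to follow localisation and expression.
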