Features (pLannotate 1.2.2; 17 found; start..end, strand, type, name):
    261..590     +  promoter       SV40 promoter: SV40 enhancer and early promoter
    599..1624    +  CDS            HygR: aminoglycoside phosphotransferase from E. coli; aph(4)-Ia; confers resistance to hygromycin
   1635..1718    +  CDS            large T antigen (fragment): large T antigen from SV40 (simian virus 40)
   1741..1822    +  polyA_signal   SV40 poly(A) signal: SV40 polyadenylation signal
   1928..2032    +  promoter       AmpR promoter: bla
   2033..2893    +  CDS            AmpR: β-lactamase; bla; confers resistance to ampicillin, carbenicillin, and related antibiotics
   3064..3652    +  rep_origin     ori: high-copy-number ColE1/pMB1/pBR322/pUC origin of replication
   3835..3888    +  CDS            lacI (fragment): lac repressor; lacI; The lac repressor binds to the lac operator to inhibit transcription in E. coli. This inhibition can be relieved by adding lactose or isopropyl-β-D-thiogalactopyranoside (IPTG).
   4221..4276    -  polyA_signal   β-globin poly(A) signal: rabbit β-globin polyadenylation signal (Gil and Proudfoot, 1987)
   4347..4469    -  CDS            HBB: HBB_COLGU - Experimental evidence at transcript level: Swiss-Prot protein existence level 2. Involved in oxygen transport from the lung to the various peripheral tissues. From Colobus guereza (Mantled guereza) (Eastern black-and-white colobus monkey).
   4473..5045    -  intron         β-globin intron: intron from rabbit β-globin gene
   5127..8288    -  CDS            CGN (fragment): CING_HUMAN - Also known as KIAA1319. Experimental evidence at protein level: Swiss-Prot protein existence level 1. Probably plays a role in the formation and regulation of the tight junction (TJ) paracellular permeability barrier. From Homo sapiens (Human).
   8298..9014    -  CDS            EGFP: EGFP is a basic (constitutively fluorescent) green fluorescent protein published in 1996, derived from Aequorea victoria. It is reported to be a rapidly-maturing weak dimer with moderate acid sensitivity.
   9021..9047    -  misc_feature   MCS (fragment): pUC18/19 multiple cloning site
   9141..9179    -  promoter       minimal CMV promoter: human cytomegalovirus (CMV) immediate early promoter
   9184..9201    -  misc_feature   MCS (fragment): pUC18/19 multiple cloning site
   9212..247     -  protein_bind   tetracycline response element (across the origin): contains seven copies of the tetracycline operator tetO tetracycline repressor TetR
>Addgene plasmid #236523 | GFP-cCGN-cCGNL1_D-Myc | addgene full sequence | sequence record 469645 | Addgene NGS Result
AAACTCGACTTTCACTTTTCTCTATCACTGATAGGGAGTGGTAAACTCGACTTTCACTTTTCTCTATCAC
TGATAGGGAGTGGTAAACTCGACTTTCACTTTTCTCTATCACTGATAGGGAGTGGTAAACTCGACTTTCA
CTTTTCTCTATCACTGATAGGGAGTGGTAAACTCGACTTTCACTTTTCTCTATCACTGATAGGGAGTGGT
AAACTCGACTTTCACTTTTCTCTATCACTGATAGGGAGTGGTAAACTCGAGTGTGTCAGTTAGGGTGTGG
AAAGTCCCCAGGCTCCCCAGCAGGCAGAAGTATGCAAAGCATGCATCTCAATTAGTCAGCAACCAGGTGT
GGAAAGTCCCCAGGCTCCCCAGCAGGCAGAAGTATGCAAAGCATGCATCTCAATTAGTCAGCAACCATAG
TCCCGCCCCTAACTCCGCCCATCCCGCCCCTAACTCCGCCCAGTTCCGCCCATTCTCCGCCCCATGGCTG
ACTAATTTTTTTTATTTATGCAGAGGCCGAGGCCGCCTCGGCCTCTGAGCTATTCCAGAAGTAGTGAGGA
GGCTTTTTTGGAGGCCTAGGCTTTTGCAAAAAGCTTCCATGAAAAAGCCTGAACTCACCGCGACGTCTGT
CGAGAAGTTTCTGATCGAAAAGTTCGACAGCGTCTCCGACCTGATGCAGCTCTCGGAGGGCGAAGAATCT
CGTGCTTTCAGCTTCGATGTAGGAGGGCGTGGATATGTCCTGCGGGTAAATAGCTGCGCCGATGGTTTCT
ACAAAGATCGTTATGTTTATCGGCACTTTGCATCGGCCGCGCTCCCGATTCCGGAAGTGCTTGACATTGG
GGAATTCAGCGAGAGCCTGACCTATTGCATCTCCCGCCGTGCACAGGGTGTCACGTTGCAAGACCTGCCT
GAAACCGAACTGCCCGCTGTTCTGCAGCCGGTCGCGGAGGCCATGGATGCGATCGCTGCGGCCGATCTTA
GCCAGACGAGCGGGTTCGGCCCATTCGGACCGCAAGGAATCGGTCAATACACTACATGGCGTGATTTCAT
ATGCGCGATTGCTGATCCCCATGTGTATCACTGGCAAACTGTGATGGACGACACCGTCAGTGCGTCCGTC
GCGCAGGCTCTCGATGAGCTGATGCTTTGGGCCGAGGACTGCCCCGAAGTCCGGCACCTCGTGCACGCGG
ATTTCGGCTCCAACAATGTCCTGACGGACAATGGCCGCATAACAGCGGTCATTGACTGGAGCGAGGCGAT
GTTCGGGGATTCCCAATACGAGGTCGCCAACATCTTCTTCTGGAGGCCGTGGTTGGCTTGTATGGAGCAG
CAGACGCGCTACTTCGAGCGGAGGCATCCGGAGCTTGCAGGATCGCCGCGGCTCCGGGCGTATATGCTCC
GCATTGGTCTTGACCAACTCTATCAGAGCTTGGTTGACGGCAATTTCGATGATGCAGCTTGGGCGCAGGG
TCGATGCGACGCAATCGTCCGATCCGGAGCCGGGACTGTCGGGCGTACACAAATCGCCCGCAGAAGCGCG
GCCGTCTGGACCGATGGCTGTGTAGAAGTACTCGCCGATAGTGGAAACCGACGCCCCAGCACTCGTCCGA
GGGCAAAGGAATAGAGTTCTAGAGGATCATAATCAGCCATACCACATTTGTAGAGGTTTTACTTGCTTTA
AAAAACCTCCCACACCTCCCCCTGAACCTGAAACATAAAATGAATGCAATTGTTGTTGTTAACTTGTTTA
TTGCAGCTTATAATGGTTACAAATAAAGCAATAGCATCACAAATTTCACAAATAAAGCATTTTTTTCACT
GCCTCGAGTGAAGACGAAAGGGCCTCGTGATACGCCTATTTTTATAGGTTAATGTCATGATAATAATGGT
TTCTTAGACGTCAGGTGGCACTTTTCGGGGAAATGTGCGCGGAACCCCTATTTGTTTATTTTTCTAAATA
CATTCAAATATGTATCCGCTCATGAGACAATAACCCTGATAAATGCTTCAATAATATTGAAAAAGGAAGA
GTATGAGTATTCAACATTTCCGTGTCGCCCTTATTCCCTTTTTTGCGGCATTTTGCCTTCCTGTTTTTGC
TCACCCAGAAACGCTGGTGAAAGTAAAAGATGCTGAAGATCAGTTGGGTGCACGAGTGGGTTACATCGAA
CTGGATCTCAACAGCGGTAAGATCCTTGAGAGTTTTCGCCCCGAAGAACGTTTTCCAATGATGAGCACTT
TTAAAGTTCTGCTATGTGGCGCGGTATTATCCCGTGTTGACGCCGGGCAAGAGCAACTCGGTCGCCGCAT
ACACTATTCTCAGAATGACTTGGTTGAGTACTCACCAGTCACAGAAAAGCATCTTACGGATGGCATGACA
GTAAGAGAATTATGCAGTGCTGCCATAACCATGAGTGATAACACTGCGGCCAACTTACTTCTGACAACGA
TCGGAGGACCGAAGGAGCTAACCGCTTTTTTGCACAACATGGGGGATCATGTAACTCGCCTTGATCGTTG
GGAACCGGAGCTGAATGAAGCCATACCAAACGACGAGCGTGACACCACGATGCCTGTAGCAATGGCAACA
ACGTTGCGCAAACTATTAACTGGCGAACTACTTACTCTAGCTTCCCGGCAACAATTAATAGACTGGATGG
AGGCGGATAAAGTTGCAGGACCACTTCTGCGCTCGGCCCTTCCGGCTGGCTGGTTTATTGCTGATAAATC
TGGAGCCGGTGAGCGTGGGTCTCGCGGTATCATTGCAGCACTGGGGCCAGATGGTAAGCCCTCCCGTATC
GTAGTTATCTACACGACGGGGAGTCAGGCAACTATGGATGAACGAAATAGACAGATCGCTGAGATAGGTG
CCTCACTGATTAAGCATTGGTAACTGTCAGACCAAGTTTACTCATATATACTTTAGATTGATTTAAAACT
TCATTTTTAATTTAAAAGGATCTAGGTGAAGATCCTTTTTGATAATCTCATGACCAAAATCCCTTAACGT
GAGTTTTCGTTCCACTGAGCGTCAGACCCCGTAGAAAAGATCAAAGGATCTTCTTGAGATCCTTTTTTTC
TGCGCGTAATCTGCTGCTTGCAAACAAAAAAACCACCGCTACCAGCGGTGGTTTGTTTGCCGGATCAAGA
GCTACCAACTCTTTTTCCGAAGGTAACTGGCTTCAGCAGAGCGCAGATACCAAATACTGTTCTTCTAGTG
TAGCCGTAGTTAGGCCACCACTTCAAGAACTCTGTAGCACCGCCTACATACCTCGCTCTGCTAATCCTGT
TACCAGTGGCTGCTGCCAGTGGCGATAAGTCGTGTCTTACCGGGTTGGACTCAAGACGATAGTTACCGGA
TAAGGCGCAGCGGTCGGGCTGAACGGGGGGTTCGTGCACACAGCCCAGCTTGGAGCGAACGACCTACACC
GAACTGAGATACCTACAGCGTGAGCTATGAGAAAGCGCCACGCTTCCCGAAGGGAGAAAGGCGGACAGGT
ATCCGGTAAGCGGCAGGGTCGGAACAGGAGAGCGCACGAGGGAGCTTCCAGGGGGAAACGCCTGGTATCT
TTATAGTCCTGTCGGGTTTCGCCACCTCTGACTTGAGCGTCGATTTTTGTGATGCTCGTCAGGGGGGCGG
AGCCTATGGAAAAACGCCAGCAACGCGGCCTTTTTACGGTTCCTGGCCTTTTGCTGGCCTTTTGCTCACA
TGTTCTTTCCTGCGTTATCCCCTGATTCTGTGGATAACCGTATTACCGCCTTTGAGTGAGCTGATACCGC
TCGCCGCAGCCGAACGACCGAGCGCAGCGAGTCAGTGAGCGAGGAAGCGGAAGAGCGCCCAATACGCAAA
CCGCCTCTCCCCGCGCGTTGGCCGATTCATTAATGCAGTCGAGGGATCTCCATAAGAGAAGAGGGACAGC
TATGACTGGGAGTAGTCAGGAGAGGAGGAAAAATCTGGCTAGTAAAACATGTAAGGAAAATTTTAGGGAT
GTTAAAGAAAAAAATAACACAAAACAAAATATAAAAAAAATCTAACCTCAAGTCAAGGCTTTTCTATGGA
ATAAGGAATGGACAGCAGGGGGCTGTTTCATATACTGATGACCTCTTTATAGCCAACCTTTGTTCATGGC
AGCCAGCATATGGGCATATGTTGCCAAACTCTAAACCAAATACTCATTCTGATGTTTTAAATGATTTGCC
CTCCCATATGTCCTTCCGAGTGAGAGACACAAAAAATTCCAACACACTATTGCAATGAAAATAAATTTCC
TTTATTAGCCAGAAGTCAGATGCTCAAGGGGCTTCATGATGTCCCCATAATTTTTGGCAGAGGGAAAAAG
ATCTCAGTGGTATTTGTGAGCCAGGGCATTGGCCACACCAGCCACCACCTTCTGATAGGCAGCCTGCACC
TGAGGAGTGAATTCTTTGCCAAAATGATGAGACAGCACAACAACCAGCACGTTGCCCAGGAGCTGTAGGA
AAGAGAAGAAGGCATGAACATGGTTAGCAGAGGGGCCCGGTTTGGACTCAGAGTATTTTATCCTCATCTC
AAACAGTGTATATCATTGTAACCATAAAGAGAAAGGCAGGATGATGACCAGGGTGTAGTTGTTTCTACCA
ATAAGAATATTTCCACGCCAGCCAGAATTTATATGCAGAAATATTCTACCTTATCATTTAATTATAACAA
TTGTTCTCTAAAACTGTGCTGAAGTACAATATAATATACCCTGATTGCCTTGAAAAAAAAGTGATTAGAG
AAAGTACTTACAATCTGACAAATAAACAAAAGTGAATTTAAAAATTCGTTACAAATGCAAGCTAAAGTTT
AACGAAAAAGTTACAGAAAATGAAAAGAAAATAAGAGGAGACAATGGTTGTCAACAGAGTAGAAAGTGAA
AGAAACAAAATTATCATGAGGGTCCATGGTGATACAAGGGACATCTTCCCATTCTAAACAACACCCTGAA
AACTTTGCCCCCTCCATATAACATGAATTTTACAATAGCGAAAAAGAAAGAACAATCAAGGGTCCCCAAA
CTCACCCTGAAGTTCTCAGCTCTAGAGATATCGTCGAGGTCGACCTAATTCAGATCCTCTTCTGAGATGA
GTTTTTGTTCATCGATACAGGAGCTGGTCTGCAGGTTGCTCTCCGTAAGCAGCGATGCAATGGAAGAAGG
GTCGTAGACACTGTCAAACTCCTCATCCGAGCTCAGCCCTTCACGCTGGGCTGACTCAGCAGCTGAACGG
GAGGCTTTGCGCCAGGAGTCCTTCTCTAGGGTTTTGATCCGGGCCTGGAGCTGTTCATTGACCTCATGTT
GCTCTTCCAGCTCACGCTGGGCCTTCTTCCTCAGGCCATCCAGTCGCTCAATCTCCTCTTCTGCTTCATC
CACCTGCCGCTTCAAAGCCTTCACCCTCAGGCTTAGCTGGTCCTTCTGGTCATTGACATGCTGCCGCTCA
TCATCAATTTGGATGGACAGCTCTTTAACCCTCCGCTCCAGTTTTCGGTTGGTGGACTGAAGGACCGTCT
TCTCCCTCTCTTCAGCCTGCAGCCGCTCCTGCAACTCCTGATTCTGGGATTCAAGCTGAGAGAGGCTGGC
ACTGGGCTTCTGGAAGCCTTCTGAGCTGGCCAATCGGCTCTTCAAGTCCTTGTTCTGTCTCTCTAGGGAG
ATTTTGTCACACTCCAGGTCCTGTCGAGCAGATCTCTCCTGCATGAGCTCTGACCTCAGCTGGTCTACCT
GGTCCCGGCCACGAGTCACACGTTCTGTCAGCAGCTCCACGGTACTCCTCTCCTCATCTAACTCTGCTTC
CAGCCGTGAGACTTTTTCCTCAAGACCCTTCAGCTGCCGGGCCCTGTCATCCTGGGAGCGCTTCTTGTTC
TCTGCCTCTTGCTCCAGGCCCTGCAGTCGCTGGGCCAGCAGCTCTTTATCCAGCCTTGCTGTGTCCCGGT
CAGCCTGGGATGCCTGCAGGGCCTGCCGGAGCCTCTGGGTCTCATCCTGAAGCCGGCTCAGCCCCCCTGA
GTTCTTCTCAGCCTCAGTGGCCCATTCCTTGGCCTGACGCTGGGCATCCGCCACCTCCCGCCGGGCCTTC
TCCTTGTAATCCTCCAGCTGGGCCTGGAGCTGCTGCAGAGCCTGCTTAGAATCGTTCCCAATCTGCTCCA
GCTCCTTGTTGAGCTGGCACACAGTCTTGTCCAGCAAGCGCTTCTGTTCCTCCAGCTCAGCCTTGCTCCG
CCGGAGCGCCTCCCGCTGCTTCCCCTCCTCCTCTAGGGCCCGGTTCAGTGCTAGCGCATTCACAAGGGCC
TCCTCTAATTGCCGGTTTTCTCTCTCGCATTTTGTGAGCCTTTCCTTTGCCTTGACCTCATCGTCCTTCA
TGTCAGCAATCTGCCTCTGCAGCCGAGCGACGCTCTGCTCCAGCTCTTCGATGCTTTCCCGCAGCTTCTC
ATTCTCCTCCTGCAGAGCCTTCACGTGCATTTCAGCCCCCAGCTGGCTCTGCTCTGAAGTGTTGCTCCGA
CTGGCCAGGACCTCGACGTTCTTGGTTGCTTCTTCTACACTCTCCCTCAGGGCCTGCAGCTCGGCGTCAT
ACTGCTCCTTCAGCTTATCCATCTCCAGGTCGTGGCTGGACACCTCTTCCTTCAGGGCTCCCTTCAGGGC
GGTCAGTTCACGCTCCCGCTTCCTCAAGAGGTCCTCCTGCTCCTCTTTGGCGATGAGCAGATCCTGAAGA
TCCTGTTTTGCCTGTAAGAGTTCCTCAATCAGGGCTCCCTTTTCCCTGTCCTCAGATCGTTTAGCACTGT
CCAATTCATCGTGCATTTCTGAGAGCTGGTCCTGGAGATCCCTGATCTCAGTCTGGTGCTGTTCCCGTTC
CATCTTCACCTGGAACAATTCCTCCAGGTTCTTGCGGAGCTCCCCTTCACTCTCTTCCAGGCGCTGCTGT
AGCATGGAGTTCTCTTCCACTTTACTATCATGCTGGCCCTGGAGCTCCTCCAAATTTGCTTTCATTCTCT
CTCTCTCTTCTTTGATGTTCTGCTGATTCTTGACTTCTAGTTGAAGCTGTCTCTGAAGTTCAGCCACTTC
TGTGGTCAGCTTGTTTTTCTGTTCCAGCAGATCTCTGACTTCAGATGAAGAATTAGAAGCTTGATTATTT
CCTTGTGTGCTCCCTGCTGCTCGCTGCGGCCGTTTCTTCACCTCCTCATCCAGTTTCTGCTGTAGCTCCT
CCACTTTTTGGCTGAGCTCACTCTGCCCAGTCAGGCCCTTAGCAGATCCAGAAGTCATCACCAGAGGCTG
CATCTGTTCCAGCACCAAATTGACCTTCCTCCTCACAGAGGTTTCGGTTTCTGAGCTTCCCTCCCTCAGG
ATGCTATAGATAGTGGCCTTCACATGGTCCACACTGCCCGGTGGGGCCGTCTCCTGCTGGTCTCGGAGAA
GGTCTGGAGTTGATTTGAACTGTAGCATGCCAGGGTCCCAGGCTCTCCCCCGTGGCTCCTCAAAACTCTG
AAGAACCCAGTCCTGGGTCTGACGGGAACAGCTAAATCCACCAAGAGGGCCCTGATTCTGGGATGACTGT
TTGGAGTTGCCCATGTGGCTGTCACGCTTTGTGCTAGGAGTCCAATGGGTAGGGAACTGATGTTCTCGTT
CATCAAGGGTATCCCGTGGGAGCCGGTTGTCCAGGCTTTGGCTCCGCTTGCGTTGTTCAGGGGGCAGTGT
CCGCATGCGCCGGCCAGTGCGGCCCCGGGCCTGCCCACCCTGGCGACTATCAAACTTGTTGATGAGTGAG
TCCACTGAAGACAGGGGAGCAGTGTCAATAGTGCTCCCTGGGGAAGCTACTTCAGGGGCCAGCTGCAGCA
GGCTAGTGCTCCTGGTGCTCGGACTCACAGGGGCAGGGCCTTTCAGTGATGCCTGGGACTGGGATCGGAG
TAGCCTTCCATTCCAATGGGCCCCAAGCTCCTCATCAGACATGCTGCCCTGTGAGCGGGCAGGAAATTCC
TTGGCATGAGAGTAGGTGCTTTCAGGGAGTTCAGAGTCAGAGCTTAGAGCTCCTGGAGGCCCTCTGTTGT
TGGTCCCCTTGATCTGGACCCCAAAGGAGTCACTACCTTGCTCCCCACTGTTGAGCACCACAAAGGGCTG
CCCAGCAATGCCCTGCACACGCACAGCGACTCCATAGGTATTGGCTCTAGCATCCTTAGCAGGACGTCGT
CCACCACGACGCAGGGTGTCCATCTCTGCATTACCCACTGGCTCTGTGATGAAGCGAATCTGGACTCCAT
GGTCTACAGGGCCCCGGGGCTCAGCCATGCGGCCGCTCTTGTACAGCTCGTCCATGCCGAGAGTGATCCC
GGCGGCGGTCACGAACTCCAGCAGGACCATGTGATCGCGCTTCTCGTTGGGGTCTTTGCTCAGGGCGGAC
TGGGTGCTCAGGTAGTGGTTGTCGGGCAGCAGCACGGGGCCGTCGCCGATGGGGGTGTTCTGCTGGTAGT
GGTCGGCGAGCTGCACGCTGCCGTCCTCGATGTTGTGGCGGATCTTGAAGTTCACCTTGATGCCGTTCTT
CTGCTTGTCGGCCATGATATAGACGTTGTGGCTGTTGTAGTTGTACTCCAGCTTGTGCCCCAGGATGTTG
CCGTCCTCCTTGAAGTCGATGCCCTTCAGCTCGATGCGGTTCACCAGGGTGTCGCCCTCGAACTTCACCT
CGGCGCGGGTCTTGTAGTTGCCGTCGTCCTTGAAGAAGATGGTGCGCTCCTGGACGTAGCCTTCGGGCAT
GGCGGACTTGAAGAAGTCGTGCTGCTTCATGTGGTCGGGGTAGCGGCTGAAGCACTGCACGCCGTAGGTC
AGGGTGGTCACGAGGGTGGGCCAGGGCACGGGCAGCTTGCCGGTGGTGCAGATGAACTTCAGGGTCAGCT
TGCCGTAGGTGGCATCGCCCTCGCCCTCGCCGGACACGCTGAACTTGTGGCCGTTTACGTCGCCGTCCAG
CTCGACCAGGATGGGCACCACCCCGGTGAACAGCTCCTCGCCCTTGCTCACCATGGTGGCGGATCCCCGG
GTACCGAGCTCGAATTCGGGGCCGCGGAGGCTGGATCGGTCCCGGTGTCTTCTATGGAGGTCAAAACAGC
GTGGATGGCGTCTCCAGGCGATCTGACGGTTCACTAAACGAGCTCTGCTTATATAGGCCTCCCACCGTAC
ACGCCTACCTCGACCCGGGTACCGAGCTCGACTTTCACTTTTCTCTATCACTGATAGGGAGTGGT
